Addgene plasmid #247542: DJ-L1 gRNA #1
Purpose: CRISPRi-KD of human DJ LINE1
Depositing lab: Miguel Ramalho-Santos. Publication: LINE1 elements at distal junctions of rDNA repeats regulate nucleolar organization in human embryonic stem cells. Ataei L, Zhang J, Monis S, Giemza K, Mittal K, Yang J, Shimomura M, McStay B, Wilson MD, Ramalho-Santos M. Genes Dev. 2025 Feb 3;39(3-4):280-298. doi: 10.1101/gad.351979.124. PubMed 39797762.
Backbone
  Vector backbone: pGL3-U6-sgRNA-EGFP
  Vector type: Mammalian Expression, CRISPR
Growth in bacteria
  Bacterial resistance: Ampicillin, 100 μg/mL
  Growth temperature: 37°C
  Growth strain: DH5alpha
  Copy number: High Copy
Gene/Insert
  Gene/Insert name: sgRNA targeting human L1DJ
  gRNA/shRNA sequence: CTTGCTTAACTGTTAAAGGG
  Species: H. sapiens (human)
  Mutation: none
  Cloning method: Restriction Enzyme; 5′ cloning site Unknown (unknown if destroyed)
Terms and licenses: Academic/Nonprofit Terms; Industry Terms: Not Available to Industry
How to cite: DJ-L1 gRNA #1 was a gift from Miguel Ramalho-Santos (Addgene plasmid # 247542 ; http://n2t.net/addgene:247542 ; RRID:Addgene_247542)
