[The description below was written by a language model from this plasmid's Addgene catalogue record and pLannotate feature annotations shown in this document.]
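Description:
DJ-L1 gRNA #1 is a mammalian CRISPR guide-RNA expression plasmid built on the pGL3-U6-sgRNA-EGFP backbone, a non-viral vector of about 4.9 kb intended for delivery by transfection. It is maintained in E. coli as a high-copy plasmid through a ColE1/pUC-type origin and selected with ampicillin via the β-lactamase gene and its native promoter. An f1 phage origin is also present. The synthetic poly(A) signal and RNA polymerase II pause site lying upstream of the U6 cassette are features inherited from the pGL3 backbone that limit read-through transcription from the plasmid. Short annotated fragments of lacZα, TcR, SV40 large T antigen and HIV-1 Rev appear to be cloning remnants rather than functional genes.

The payload is a single guide RNA targeting the human LINE1 element located at the distal junction (DJ) of rDNA repeats. The 20-nt spacer sits between the human U6 RNA polymerase III promoter and the Streptococcus pyogenes Cas9 gRNA scaffold, so the complete sgRNA is transcribed by Pol III. Downstream, after a cPPT/CTS element carried over from a lentiviral source, a separate human PGK promoter drives EGFP terminated by the SV40 polyadenylation signal, giving a fluorescent marker for identifying or sorting transfected cells. Despite the cPPT/CTS, no LTRs or packaging signal are annotated, so the plasmid is not a lentiviral transfer vector.

The plasmid encodes no Cas9, so it must be paired with a separately supplied dCas9-repressor. Its stated purpose is CRISPRi knockdown of the DJ LINE1, and the associated study examined the role of these elements in nucleolar organization in human embryonic stem cells.
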