Features (pLannotate 1.2.2; 16 found; start..end, strand, type, name):
      1..241     +  promoter       U6 promoter: RNA polymerase III promoter for human U6 snRNA
    272..347     +  misc_RNA       gRNA scaffold: guide RNA scaffold for the Streptococcus pyogenes CRISPR/Cas9 system
    399..516     +  misc_feature   cPPT/CTS: central polypurine tract and central termination sequence of HIV-1
    565..1075    +  promoter       hPGK promoter: human phosphoglycerate kinase 1 promoter
   1084..1803    +  CDS            EGFP: the original enhanced GFP (Yang et al., 1996) mammalian codon-optimized
   1820..1903    +  CDS            large T antigen (fragment): large T antigen from SV40 (simian virus 40)
   1926..2047    +  polyA_signal   SV40 poly(A) signal: SV40 polyadenylation signal
   2048..2179    +  CDS            TcR (fragment): tetracycline efflux protein; tet; confers resistance to tetracycline
   2359..2947    -  rep_origin     ori: high-copy-number ColE1/pMB1/pBR322/pUC origin of replication
   3118..3978    -  CDS            AmpR: β-lactamase; bla; confers resistance to ampicillin, carbenicillin, and related antibiotics
   3979..4083    -  promoter       AmpR promoter: bla
   4110..4538    +  rep_origin     f1 ori (sequence partly withheld): f1 bacteriophage origin of replication; arrow indicates direction of (+) strand synthesis
   4570..4637    -  CDS            lacZα (fragment): LacZα fragment of β-galactosidase; lacZ fragment
   4696..4744    +  polyA_signal   poly(A) signal: synthetic polyadenylation signal
   4758..4849    +  misc_feature   pause site: RNA polymerase II transcriptional pause signal from the human α2 globin gene
   4862..4878    +  CDS            Rev (fragment): human immunodeficiency virus 1 (HIV-1) Rev protein; rev; enhances nuclear export of unspliced and incompletely spliced viral mRNAs
>Addgene plasmid #247542 | DJ-L1 gRNA #1 | addgene full sequence | sequence record 495322 | Addgene NGS Result
GAGGGCCTATTTCCCATGATTCCTTCATATTTGCATATACGATACAAGGCTGTTAGAGAGATAATTGGAA
TTAATTTGACTGTAAACACAAAGATATTAGTACAAAATACGTGACGTAGAAAGTAATAATTTCTTGGGTA
GTTTGCAGTTTTAAAATTATGTTTTAAAATGGACTATCATATGCTTACCGTAACTTGAAAGTATTTCGAT
TTCTTGGCTTTATATATCTTGTGGAAAGGACGAAACACCGGCCCTTTAACAGTTAAGCAAGGTTTTAGAG
CTAGAAATAGCAAGTTAAAATAAGGCTAGTCCGTTATCAACTTGAAAAAGTGGCACCGAGTCGGTGCTTT
TTTTAAAGAATTCTCGACCTCGAGACAAATGGCAGTATTCATCCACAATTTTAAAAGAAAAGGGGGGATT
GGGGGGTACAGTGCAGGGGAAAGAATAGTAGACATAATAGCAACAGACATACAAACTAAAGAATTACAAA
AACAAATTACAAAAATTCAAAATTTTCGGGTTTATTACAGGGACAGCAGAGATCCACTTTGGCCGCGGCT
CGAGGGGGTTGGGGTTGCGCCTTTTCCAAGGCAGCCCTGGGTTTGCGCAGGGACGCGGCTGCTCTGGGCG
TGGTTCCGGGAAACGCAGCGGCGCCGACCCTGGGACTCGCACATTCTTCACGTCCGTTCGCAGCGTCACC
CGGATCTTCGCCGCTACCCTTGTGGGCCCCCCGGCGACGCTTCCTGCTCCGCCCCTAAGTCGGGAAGGTT
CCTTGCGGTTCGCGGCGTGCCGGACGTGACAAACGGAAGCCGCACGTCTCACTAGTACCCTCGCAGACGG
ACAGCGCCAGGGAGCAATGGCAGCGCGCCGACCGCGATGGGCTGTGGCCAATAGCGGCTGCTCAGCAGGG
CGCGCCGAGAGCAGCGGCCGGGAAGGGGCGGTGCGGGAGGCGGGGTGTGGGGCGGTAGTGTGGGCCCTGT
TCCTGCCCGCGCGGTGTTCCGCATTCTGCAAGCCTCCGGAGCGCACGTCGGCAGTCGGCTCCCTCGTTGA
CCGAATCACCGACCTCTCTCCCCAGGGGGATCCATGGTGAGCAAGGGCGAGGAGCTGTTCACCGGGGTGG
TGCCCATCCTGGTCGAGCTGGACGGCGACGTAAACGGCCACAAGTTCAGCGTGTCCGGCGAGGGCGAGGG
CGATGCCACCTACGGCAAGCTGACCCTGAAGTTCATCTGCACCACCGGCAAGCTGCCCGTGCCCTGGCCC
ACCCTCGTGACCACCCTGACCTACGGCGTGCAGTGCTTCAGCCGCTACCCCGACCACATGAAGCAGCACG
ACTTCTTCAAGTCCGCCATGCCCGAAGGCTACGTCCAGGAGCGCACCATCTTCTTCAAGGACGACGGCAA
CTACAAGACCCGCGCCGAGGTGAAGTTCGAGGGCGACACCCTGGTGAACCGCATCGAGCTGAAGGGCATC
GACTTCAAGGAGGACGGCAACATCCTGGGGCACAAGCTGGAGTACAACTACAACAGCCACAACGTCTATA
TCATGGCCGACAAGCAGAAGAACGGCATCAAGGTGAACTTCAAGATCCGCCACAACATCGAGGACGGCAG
CGTGCAGCTCGCCGACCACTACCAGCAGAACACCCCCATCGGCGACGGCCCCGTGCTGCTGCCCGACAAC
CACTACCTGAGCACCCAGTCCGCCCTGAGCAAAGACCCCAACGAGAAGCGCGATCACATGGTCCTGCTGG
AGTTCGTGACCGCCGCCGGGATCACTCTCGGCATGGACGAGCTGTACAAGTAAAGCGGCCGCGACTCTAG
ATCATAATCAGCCATACCACATTTGTAGAGGTTTTACTTGCTTTAAAAAACCTCCCACACCTCCCCCTGA
ACCTGAAACATAAAATGAATGCAATTGTTGTTGTTAACTTGTTTATTGCAGCTTATAATGGTTACAAATA
AAGCAATAGCATCACAAATTTCACAAATAAAGCATTTTTTTCACTGCATTCTAGTTGTGGTTTGTCCAAA
CTCATCAATGTATCTTAGTCGACCGATGCCCTTGAGAGCCTTCAACCCAGTCAGCTCCTTCCGGTGGGCG
CGGGGCATGACTATCGTCGCCGCACTTATGACTGTCTTCTTTATCATGCAACTCGTAGGACAGGTGCCGG
CAGCGCTCTTCCGCTTCCTCGCTCACTGACTCGCTGCGCTCGGTCGTTCGGCTGCGGCGAGCGGTATCAG
CTCACTCAAAGGCGGTAATACGGTTATCCACAGAATCAGGGGATAACGCAGGAAAGAACATGTGAGCAAA
AGGCCAGCAAAAGGCCAGGAACCGTAAAAAGGCCGCGTTGCTGGCGTTTTTCCATAGGCTCCGCCCCCCT
GACGAGCATCACAAAAATCGACGCTCAAGTCAGAGGTGGCGAAACCCGACAGGACTATAAAGATACCAGG
CGTTTCCCCCTGGAAGCTCCCTCGTGCGCTCTCCTGTTCCGACCCTGCCGCTTACCGGATACCTGTCCGC
CTTTCTCCCTTCGGGAAGCGTGGCGCTTTCTCATAGCTCACGCTGTAGGTATCTCAGTTCGGTGTAGGTC
GTTCGCTCCAAGCTGGGCTGTGTGCACGAACCCCCCGTTCAGCCCGACCGCTGCGCCTTATCCGGTAACT
ATCGTCTTGAGTCCAACCCGGTAAGACACGACTTATCGCCACTGGCAGCAGCCACTGGTAACAGGATTAG
CAGAGCGAGGTATGTAGGCGGTGCTACAGAGTTCTTGAAGTGGTGGCCTAACTACGGCTACACTAGAAGA
ACAGTATTTGGTATCTGCGCTCTGCTGAAGCCAGTTACCTTCGGAAAAAGAGTTGGTAGCTCTTGATCCG
GCAAACAAACCACCGCTGGTAGCGGTGGTTTTTTTGTTTGCAAGCAGCAGATTACGCGCAGAAAAAAAGG
ATCTCAAGAAGATCCTTTGATCTTTTCTACGGGGTCTGACGCTCAGTGGAACGAAAACTCACGTTAAGGG
ATTTTGGTCATGAGATTATCAAAAAGGATCTTCACCTAGATCCTTTTAAATTAAAAATGAAGTTTTAAAT
CAATCTAAAGTATATATGAGTAAACTTGGTCTGACAGTTACCAATGCTTAATCAGTGAGGCACCTATCTC
AGCGATCTGTCTATTTCGTTCATCCATAGTTGCCTGACTCCCCGTCGTGTAGATAACTACGATACGGGAG
GGCTTACCATCTGGCCCCAGTGCTGCAATGATACCGCGGGACCCACGCTCACCGGCTCCAGATTTATCAG
CAATAAACCAGCCAGCCGGAAGGGCCGAGCGCAGAAGTGGTCCTGCAACTTTATCCGCCTCCATCCAGTC
TATTAATTGTTGCCGGGAAGCTAGAGTAAGTAGTTCGCCAGTTAATAGTTTGCGCAACGTTGTTGCCATT
GCTACAGGCATCGTGGTGTCACGCTCGTCGTTTGGTATGGCTTCATTCAGCTCCGGTTCCCAACGATCAA
GGCGAGTTACATGATCCCCCATGTTGTGCAAAAAAGCGGTTAGCTCCTTCGGTCCTCCGATCGTTGTCAG
AAGTAAGTTGGCCGCAGTGTTATCACTCATGGTTATGGCAGCACTGCATAATTCTCTTACTGTCATGCCA
TCCGTAAGATGCTTTTCTGTGACTGGTGAGTACTCAACCAAGTCATTCTGAGAATAGTGTATGCGGCGAC
CGAGTTGCTCTTGCCCGGCGTCAATACGGGATAATACCGCGCCACATAGCAGAACTTTAAAAGTGCTCAT
CATTGGAAAACGTTCTTCGGGGCGAAAACTCTCAAGGATCTTACCGCTGTTGAGATCCAGTTCGATGTAA
CCCACTCGTGCACCCAACTGATCTTCAGCATCTTTTACTTTCACCAGCGTTTCTGGGTGAGCAAAAACAG
GAAGGCAAAATGCCGCAAAAAAGGGAATAAGGGCGACACGGAAATGTTGAATACTCATACTCTTCCTTTT
TCAATATTATTGAAGCATTTATCAGGGTTATTGTCTCATGAGCGGATACATATTTGAATGTATTTAGAAA
AATAAACAAATAGGGGTTCCGCGCACATTTCCCCGAAAAGTGCCACCTG
[124 nt withheld, positions 4110-4233]
C
[91 nt withheld, positions 4235-4325]
A
[49 nt withheld, positions 4327-4375]
CCTTTGACGTTGGAGTCCACGTTCTTT
[37 nt withheld, positions 4403-4439]
ACCCTATCTCGGTCTATTCTTTTGATTTATAAGGGATTTTGCCGATTTCGGCCTATTGGTTAAAAAATGA
GCTGATTTAACAAAAATTTAACGCGAATTTTAACAAAATATTAACGCTTACAATTTGCCATTCGCCATTC
AGGCTGCGCAACTGTTGGGAAGGGCGATCGGTGCGGGCCTCTTCGCTATTACGCCAGCCCAAGCTACCAT
GATAAGTAAGTAATATTAAGGTACGGGAGGTACTTGGAGCGGCCGCAATAAAATATCTTTATTTTCATTA
CATCTGTGTGTTGGTTTTTTGTGTGAATCGATAGTACTAACATACGCTCTCCATCAAAACAAAACGAAAC
AAAACAAACTAGCAAAATAGGCTGTCCCCAGTGCAAGTGCAGGTGCCAGAACATTTCTCTATCGATAGGT
ACCGATTAGTGAACGGATCTCGACGGTATCGATCACGAGACTAGCCTCGAGCGGCCGCCCCCTTCACC
